>Addgene plasmid #28010 | Mfn2-YFP | addgene full sequence | sequence record 137171 | Addgene NGS sequence
CATGCATTAGTTATTAATAGTAATCAATTACGGGGTCATTAGTTCATAGCCCATATATGGAGTTCCGCGT
TACATAACTTACGGTAAATGGCCCGCCTGGCTGACCGCCCAACGACCCCCGCCCATTGACGTCAATAATG
ACGTATGTTCCCATAGTAACGCCAATAGGGACTTTCCATTGACGTCAATGGGTGGAGTATTTACGGTAAA
CTGCCCACTTGGCAGTACATCAAGTGTATCATATGCCAAGTACGCCCCCTATTGACGTCAATGACGGTAA
ATGGCCCGCCTGGCATTATGCCCAGTACATGACCTTATGGGACTTTCCTACTTGGCAGTACATCTACGTA
TTAGTCATCGCTATTACCATGGTGATGCGGTTTTGGCAGTACATCAATGGGCGTGGATAGCGGTTTGACT
CACGGGGATTTCCAAGTCTCCACCCCATTGACGTCAATGGGAGTTTGTTTTGGCACCAAAATCAACGGGA
CTTTCCAAAATGTCGTAACAACTCCGCCCCATTGACGCAAATGGGCGGTAGGCGTGTACGGTGGGAGGTC
TATATAAGCAGAGCTGGTTTAGTGAACCGTCAGATCCGCTAGCGCTACCGGACTCAGATCTCGAGCTCAA
GCTTCGAATTCGCGATGTCCCTGCTCTTCTCTCGATGCAACTCTATCGTCACAGTCAAGAAAAATAAGAG
ACACATGGCTGAGGTGAATGCATCCCCACTTAAGCACTTTGTCACTGCCAAGAAGAAGATCAATGGCATT
TTTGAGCAGCTGGGGGCCTACATCCAGGAGAGCGCCACCTTCCTTGAAGACACGTACAGGAATGCAGAAC
TGGACCCCGTTACCACAGAAGAACAGGTTCTGGACGTCAAAGGTTACCTATCCAAAGTGAGAGGCATCAG
TGAGGTGCTGGCTCGGAGGCACATGAAAGTGGCTTTTTTTGGCCGGACGAGCAATGGGAAGAGCACCGTG
ATCAATGCCATGCTCTGGGACAAAGTTCTGCCCTCTGGGATTGGCCACACCACCAATTGCTTCCTGCGGG
TAGAGGGCACAGATGGCCATGAGGCCTTTCTCCTTACCGAGGGCTCAGAGGAAAAGAGGAGTGCCAAGAC
TGTGAACCAGCTGGCCCATGCCCTCCACCAGGACAAGCAGCTCCATGCCGGCAGCCTAGTGAGTGTGATG
TGGCCCAACTCTAAGTGCCCACTTCTGAAGGATGACCTCGTTTTGATGGACAGCCCTGGTATTGATGTCA
CCACAGAGCTGGACAGCTGGATTGACAAGTTTTGTCTGGATGCTGATGTGTTTGTGCTGGTGGCCAACTC
AGAGTCCACCCTGATGCAGACGGAAAAGCACTTCTTCCACAAGGTGAGTGAGCGTCTCTCCCGGCCAAAC
ATCTTCATCCTGAACAACCGCTGGGATGCATCTGCCTCAGAGCCCGAGTACATGGAGGAGGTGCGGCGGC
AGCACATGGAGCGTTGTACCAGCTTCCTGGTGGATGAGCTGGGCGTGGTGGATCGATCCCAGGCCGGGGA
CCGCATCTTCTTTGTGTCTGCTAAGGAGGTGCTCAACGCCAGGATTCAGAAAGCCCAGGGCATGCCTGAA
GGAGGGGGCGCTCTCGCAGAAGGCTTTCAAGTGAGGATGTTTGAGTTTCAGAATTTTGAGAGGAGATTTG
AGGAGTGCATCTCCCAGTCTGCAGTGAAGACCAAGTTTGAGCAGCACACGGTCCGGGCCAAGCAGATTGC
AGAGGCGGTTCGACTCATCATGGACTCCCTGCACATGGCGGCTCGGGAGCAGCAGGTTTACTGCGAGGAA
ATGCGTGAAGAGCGGCAAGACCGACTGAAATTTATTGACAAACAGCTGGAGCTCTTGGCTCAAGACTATA
AGCTGCGAATTAAGCAGATTACGGAGGAAGTGGAGAGGCAGGTGTCGACTGCAATGGCCGAGGAGATCAG
GCGCCTCTCTGTACTGGTGGACGATTACCAGATGGACTTCCACCCTTCTCCAGTAGTCCTCAAGGTTTAT
AAGAATGAGCTGCACCGCCACATAGAGGAAGGACTGGGTCGAAACATGTCTGACCGCTGCTCCACGGCCA
TCACCAACTCCCTGCAGACCATGCAGCAGGACATGATAGATGGCTTGAAACCCCTCCTTCCTGTGTCCGT
GCGGAGTCAGATAGACATGCTGGTCCCACGCCAGTGCTTCTCCCTCAACTATGACCTAAACTGTGACAAG
CTGTGTGCTGACTTCCAGGAAGACATTGAGTTCCATTTCTCTCTCGGATGGACCATGCTGGTGAATAGGT
TCCTGGGCCCCAAGAACAGCCGTCGGGCCTTGATGGGCTACAATGACCAGGTCCAGCGTCCCATCCCTCT
GACGCCAGCCAACCCCAGCATGCCCCCACTGCCACAGGGCTCGCTCACCCAGGAGGAGTTCATGGTTTCC
ATGGTTACCGGCCTGGCCTCCTTGACATCCAGGACCTCCATGGGCATTCTTGTTGTTGGAGGAGTGGTGT
GGAAGGCAGTGGGCTGGCGGCTCATTGCCCTCTCCTTTGGGCTCTATGGCCTCCTCTACGTCTATGAGCG
TCTGACCTGGACCACCAAGGCCAAGGAGAGGGCCTTCAAGCGCCAGTTTGTGGAGCATGCCAGCGAGAAG
CTGCAGCTTGTCATCAGCTACACTGGCTCCAACTGCAGCCACCAAGTCCAGCAGGAACTGTCTGGGACCT
TTGCTCATCTGTGTCAGCAAGTTGACGTCACCCGGGAGAACCTGGAGCAGGAAATTGCCGCCATGAACAA
GAAAATTGAGGTTCTTGACTCACTTCAGAGCAAAGCAAAGCTGCTCAGGAATAAAGCCGGTTGGTTGGAC
AGTGAGCTCAACATGTTCACACACCAGTACCTGCAGCCCAGCAGAGCGGATCCACCGGTCGCCACCATGG
TGAGCAAGGGCGAGGAGCTGTTCACCGGGGTGGTGCCCATCCTGGTCGAGCTGGACGGCGACGTAAACGG
CCACAAGTTCAGCGTGTCCGGCGAGGGCGAGGGCGATGCCACCTACGGCAAGCTGACCCTGAAGTTCATC
TGCACCACCGGCAAGCTGCCCGTGCCCTGGCCCACCCTCGTGACCACCTTCGGCTACGGCCTGCAGTGCT
TCGCCCGCTACCCCGACCACATGAAGCAGCACGACTTCTTCAAGTCCGCCATGCCCGAAGGCTACGTCCA
GGAGCGCACCATCTTCTTCAAGGACGACGGCAACTACAAGACCCGCGCCGAGGTGAAGTTCGAGGGCGAC
ACCCTGGTGAACCGCATCGAGCTGAAGGGCATCGACTTCAAGGAGGACGGCAACATCCTGGGGCACAAGC
TGGAGTACAACTACAACAGCCACAACGTCTATATCATGGCCGACAAGCAGAAGAACGGCATCAAGGTGAA
CTTCAAGATCCGCCACAACATCGAGGACGGCAGCGTGCAGCTCGCCGACCACTACCAGCAGAACACCCCC
ATCGGCGACGGCCCCGTGCTGCTGCCCGACAACCACTACCTGAGCTACCAGTCCGCCCTGAGCAAAGACC
CCAACGAGAAGCGCGATCACATGGTCCTGCTGGAGTTCGTGACCGCCGCCGGGATCACTCTCGGCATGGA
CGAGCTGTACAAGTAAAGCGGCCGCGACTCTAGATCATAATCAGCCATACCACATTTGTAGAGGTTTTAC
TTGCTTTAAAAAACCTCCCACACCTCCCCCTGAACCTGAAACATAAAATGAATGCAATTGTTGTTGTTAA
CTTGTTTATTGCAGCTTATAATGGTTACAAATAAAGCAATAGCATCACAAATTTCACAAATAAAGCATTT
TTTTCACTGCATTCTAGTTGTGGTTTGTCCAAACTCATCAATGTATCTTAAGGCGTAAATTGTAAGCGTT
AATATTTTGTTAAAATTCGCGTTAAATTTTTGTTAAATCAGCTCATTTTTTAACCAATAGGCCGAAATCG
GCAAAATCCCTTATAAATCAAAAGAATAGACCGAGATAGGGT
[37 nt withheld, positions 4033-4069]
AAAGAACGTGGACTCCAACGTCAAAGG
[49 nt withheld, positions 4097-4145]
T
[91 nt withheld, positions 4147-4237]
G
[124 nt withheld, positions 4239-4362]
CAGGTGGCACTTTTCGGGGAAATGTGCGCGGAACCCCTATTTGTTTATTTTTCTAAATACATTCAAATAT
GTATCCGCTCATGAGACAATAACCCTGATAAATGCTTCAATAATATTGAAAAAGGAAGAGTCCTGAGGCG
GAAAGAACCAGCTGTGGAATGTGTGTCAGTTAGGGTGTGGAAAGTCCCCAGGCTCCCCAGCAGGCAGAAG
TATGCAAAGCATGCATCTCAATTAGTCAGCAACCAGGTGTGGAAAGTCCCCAGGCTCCCCAGCAGGCAGA
AGTATGCAAAGCATGCATCTCAATTAGTCAGCAACCATAGTCCCGCCCCTAACTCCGCCCATCCCGCCCC
TAACTCCGCCCAGTTCCGCCCATTCTCCGCCCCATGGCTGACTAATTTTTTTTATTTATGCAGAGGCCGA
GGCCGCCTCGGCCTCTGAGCTATTCCAGAAGTAGTGAGGAGGCTTTTTTGGAGGCCTAGGCTTTTGCAAA
GATCGATCAAGAGACAGGATGAGGATCGTTTCGCATGATTGAACAAGATGGATTGCACGCAGGTTCTCCG
GCCGCTTGGGTGGAGAGGCTATTCGGCTATGACTGGGCACAACAGACAATCGGCTGCTCTGATGCCGCCG
TGTTCCGGCTGTCAGCGCAGGGGCGCCCGGTTCTTTTTGTCAAGACCGACCTGTCCGGTGCCCTGAATGA
ACTGCAAGACGAGGCAGCGCGGCTATCGTGGCTGGCCACGACGGGCGTTCCTTGCGCAGCTGTGCTCGAC
GTTGTCACTGAAGCGGGAAGGGACTGGCTGCTATTGGGCGAAGTGCCGGGGCAGGATCTCCTGTCATCTC
ACCTTGCTCCTGCCGAGAAAGTATCCATCATGGCTGATGCAATGCGGCGGCTGCATACGCTTGATCCGGC
TACCTGCCCATTCGACCACCAAGCGAAACATCGCATCGAGCGAGCACGTACTCGGATGGAAGCCGGTCTT
GTCGATCAGGATGATCTGGACGAAGAGCATCAGGGGCTCGCGCCAGCCGAACTGTTCGCCAGGCTCAAGG
CGAGCATGCCCGACGGCGAGGATCTCGTCGTGACCCATGGCGATGCCTGCTTGCCGAATATCATGGTGGA
AAATGGCCGCTTTTCTGGATTCATCGACTGTGGCCGGCTGGGTGTGGCGGACCGCTATCAGGACATAGCG
TTGGCTACCCGTGATATTGCTGAAGAGCTTGGCGGCGAATGGGCTGACCGCTTCCTCGTGCTTTACGGTA
TCGCCGCTCCCGATTCGCAGCGCATCGCCTTCTATCGCCTTCTTGACGAGTTCTTCTGAGCGGGACTCTG
GGGTTCGAAATGACCGACCAAGCGACGCCCAACCTGCCATCACGAGATTTCGATTCCACCGCCGCCTTCT
ATGAAAGGTTGGGCTTCGGAATCGTTTTCCGGGACGCCGGCTGGATGATCCTCCAGCGCGGGGATCTCAT
GCTGGAGTTCTTCGCCCACCCTAGGGGGAGGCTAACTGAAACACGGAAGGAGACAATACCGGAAGGAACC
CGCGCTATGACGGCAATAAAAAGACAGAATAAAACGCACGGTGTTGGGTCGTTTGTTCATAAACGCGGGG
TTCGGTCCCAGGGCTGGCACTCTGTCGATACCCCACCGAGACCCCATTGGGGCCAATACGCCCGCGTTTC
TTCCTTTTCCCCACCCCACCCCCCAAGTTCGGGTGAAGGCCCAGGGCTCGCAGCCAACGTCGGGGCGGCA
GGCCCTGCCATAGCCTCAGGTTACTCATATATACTTTAGATTGATTTAAAACTTCATTTTTAATTTAAAA
GGATCTAGGTGAAGATCCTTTTTGATAATCTCATGACCAAAATCCCTTAACGTGAGTTTTCGTTCCACTG
AGCGTCAGACCCCGTAGAAAAGATCAAAGGATCTTCTTGAGATCCTTTTTTTCTGCGCGTAATCTGCTGC
TTGCAAACAAAAAAACCACCGCTACCAGCGGTGGTTTGTTTGCCGGATCAAGAGCTACCAACTCTTTTTC
CGAAGGTAACTGGCTTCAGCAGAGCGCAGATACCAAATACTGTTCTTCTAGTGTAGCCGTAGTTAGGCCA
CCACTTCAAGAACTCTGTAGCACCGCCTACATACCTCGCTCTGCTAATCCTGTTACCAGTGGCTGCTGCC
AGTGGCGATAAGTCGTGTCTTACCGGGTTGGACTCAAGACGATAGTTACCGGATAAGGCGCAGCGGTCGG
GCTGAACGGGGGGTTCGTGCACACAGCCCAGCTTGGAGCGAACGACCTACACCGAACTGAGATACCTACA
GCGTGAGCTATGAGAAAGCGCCACGCTTCCCGAAGGGAGAAAGGCGGACAGGTATCCGGTAAGCGGCAGG
GTCGGAACAGGAGAGCGCACGAGGGAGCTTCCAGGGGGAAACGCCTGGTATCTTTATAGTCCTGTCGGGT
TTCGCCACCTCTGACTTGAGCGTCGATTTTTGTGATGCTCGTCAGGGGGGCGGAGCCTATGGAAAAACGC
CAGCAACGCGGCCTTTTTACGGTTCCTGGCCTTTTGCTGGCCTTTTGCTCACATGTTCTTTCCTGCGTTA
TCCCCTGATTCTGTGGATAACCGTATTACCGC
Features (pLannotate 1.2.2; 15 found; start..end, strand, type, name):
     68..371     +  enhancer       CMV enhancer: human cytomegalovirus immediate early enhancer
    372..575     +  promoter       CMV promoter: human cytomegalovirus (CMV) immediate early promoter
    598..641     +  misc_feature   MCS (fragment): multiple cloning site
    645..2915    +  CDS            MFN2: MFN2_HUMAN - Also known as CPRP1, KIAA0214. Experimental evidence at protein level: Swiss-Prot protein existence level 1. Mitochondrial outer membrane GTPase that mediates mitochondrial clustering and fusion (PubMed:11181170, PubMed:11950885, PubMed:26214738, PubMed:28114303). Mitochondria are highly dynamic organelles, and their morphology is determined by the equilibrium between mitochondrial fusion and fission events (PubMed:28114303). Overexpression induces the formation of mitochondrial networks (PubMed:28114303). Membrane clustering requires GTPase activity and may involve a major rearra
   2937..3656    +  CDS            EYFP: enhanced YFP mammalian codon-optimized
   3673..3756    +  CDS            large T antigen (fragment): large T antigen from SV40 (simian virus 40)
   3779..3900    +  polyA_signal   SV40 poly(A) signal: SV40 polyadenylation signal
   3934..4362    -  rep_origin     f1 ori (sequence partly withheld): f1 bacteriophage origin of replication; arrow indicates direction of (+) strand synthesis
   4389..4493    +  promoter       AmpR promoter: bla
   4495..4852    +  promoter       SV40 promoter: SV40 enhancer and early promoter
   4887..5681    +  CDS            NeoR/KanR: aminoglycoside phosphotransferase from Tn5; aph(3')-II (or nptII); confers resistance to neomycin, kanamycin, and G418 (Geneticin®)
   5702..5854    +  CDS            ble (fragment): BLE_KLEPN - Experimental evidence at protein level: Swiss-Prot protein existence level 1. Binding protein with a strong affinity to the bleomycin family of antibiotics. Binds to CL990; an antimitotic-antibiotic compound. From Klebsiella pneumoniae.
   5913..5960    +  polyA_signal   HSV TK poly(A) signal: herpes simplex virus thymidine kinase polyadenylation signal (Cole and Stacy, 1985)
   6051..6067    -  polyA_signal   bGH poly(A) signal (fragment): bovine growth hormone polyadenylation signal
   6289..6877    +  rep_origin     ori: high-copy-number ColE1/pMB1/pBR322/pUC origin of replication
