[The description below was written by a language model from this plasmid's Addgene catalogue record and pLannotate feature annotations shown in this document.]
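Description:
Mfn2-YFP is a mammalian expression plasmid built on the YFP-N1 backbone that produces human mitofusin 2 (MFN2) fused at its C terminus to enhanced yellow fluorescent protein. The sequenced record is about 7 kb, consistent with a roughly 4.7 kb backbone carrying a roughly 2.3 kb insert. The MFN2 coding sequence was placed between the EcoRI and BamHI sites of the multiple cloning site, both of which remain intact, and was transferred from an earlier Mfn2-GFP construct. It carries a silent change at serine 508 that does not alter the protein. Transcription is driven by the human cytomegalovirus immediate early enhancer and promoter, and the MFN2 reading frame continues across a short linker into the mammalian codon-optimized EYFP, followed by an SV40 polyadenylation signal.

In bacteria the plasmid is maintained by a high-copy ColE1/pUC-type origin and selected with kanamycin. The same Tn5 aminoglycoside phosphotransferase gene (NeoR/KanR) serves both hosts: a bacterial bla-type promoter sits directly upstream of an SV40 enhancer/early promoter, so the cassette also confers G418 resistance in mammalian cells, terminated by an HSV thymidine kinase poly(A) signal. An f1 origin is also present. The short large T antigen, ble and bGH poly(A) fragments in the annotation appear to be backbone remnants or partial matches rather than functional elements.

MFN2 is a mitochondrial outer membrane GTPase that mediates mitochondrial clustering and fusion. The fluorescent fusion allows its localization to be followed by microscopy in transfected cells, and the associated publication examined the spatial and temporal relationship of Bax, Drp1 and Mfn2 at mitochondrial fission sites during apoptosis.
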