Addgene plasmid #28010: Mfn2-YFP
Depositing lab: Richard Youle. Depositing organization: National Institute of Neurological Disorders and Strokes (NINDS). Publication: Spatial and temporal association of Bax with mitochondrial fission sites, Drp1, and Mfn2 during apoptosis. Karbowski M, Lee YJ, Gaume B, Jeong SY, Frank S, Nechushtan A, Santel A, Fuller M, Smith CL, Youle RJ. J Cell Biol. 2002 Dec 23. 159(6):931-8. 10.1083/jcb.200209124 PubMed 12499352.
Backbone
  Vector backbone: YFP-N1
  Backbone size w/o insert (bp): 4700
  Vector type: Mammalian Expression
  Selectable markers: Neomycin (select with G418)
Growth in bacteria
  Bacterial resistance: Kanamycin, 50 μg/mL
  Growth temperature: 37°C
  Growth strain: DH5alpha
  Copy number: High Copy
Gene/Insert
  Gene/Insert name: mitofusin 2 (alt name: Mfn2)
  Species: H. sapiens (human)
  Insert size (bp): 2282
  Mutation: silent S508S
  GenBank ID: NM_014874
  Entrez Gene: MFN2 (a.k.a. CMT2A, CMT2A2, CMT2A2A, CMT2A2B, CPRP1, HMSN6A, HSG, MARF, MSL)
  Tag / fusion protein: YFP (C terminal on backbone)
  Cloning method: Restriction Enzyme; 5′ cloning site EcoRI (not destroyed); 3′ cloning site BamH1 (not destroyed)
  Sequencing primers: 5′ AGGTCTATATAAGCAGAGC
Resource information
  A portion of this plasmid was derived from a plasmid made by: cloned from Mfn2-GFP: Santel and Fuller, 2001
Terms and licenses: Academic/Nonprofit Terms; Industry Terms: Not Available to Industry
Depositor comments: Santel, A. and M.T. Fuller, Control of mitochondrial morphology by a human mitofusin. J Cell Sci, 2001. 114(Pt 5): p. 867-74.
How to cite: Mfn2-YFP was a gift from Richard Youle (Addgene plasmid # 28010 ; http://n2t.net/addgene:28010 ; RRID:Addgene_28010)
