>Addgene plasmid #28010 | Mfn2-YFP | addgene partial sequence | sequence record 99066 | EXFP-R 5'-GTCTTGTAGTTGCCGTCGTC-3'
CCTTCGGGCATGGCGGACTTGAAGAAGTCGTGCTGCTTCATGTGGTCGGGGTAGCGGGCGAAGCACTGCA
GGCCGTAGCCGAAGGTGGTCACGAGGGTGGGCCAGGGCACGGGCAGCTTGCCGGTGGTGCAGATGAACTT
CAGGGTCAGCTTGCCGTAGGTGGCATCGCCCTCGCCCTCGCCGGACACGCTGAACTTGTGGCCGTTTACG
TCGCCGTCCAGCTCGACCAGGATGGGCACCACCCCGGTGAACAGCTCCTCGCCCTTGCTCACCATGGTGG
CGACCGGTGGATCCGCTCTGCTGGGCTGCAGGTACTGGTGTGTGAACATGTTGAGCTCACTGTCCAACCA
ACCGGCTTTATTCCTGAGCAGCTTTGCTTTGCTCTGAAGTGAGTCAAGAACCTCAATTTTCTTGTTCATG
GCGGCAATTTCCTGCTCCAGGTTCTCCCGGGTGACGTCAACTTGCTGACACAGATGAGCAAAGGTCCCAG
ACAGTTCCTGCTGGACTTGGTGGCTGCAGTTGGAGCCAGTGTAGCTGATGACAAGCTGCAGCTTCTCGCT
GGCATGCTCCACAAACTGGCGCTTGAAGGCCCTCTCCTTGGCCTTGGTGGTCCAGGTCAGACGCTCATAG
ACGTAGAGGAGGCCATAGAGCCCAAAGGAGAGGGCAATGAGCCGCCAGCCCACTGCCTTCCACACCACTC
CTCCAACAACAAGAATGCCCATGGAGGTCCTGGATGTCAAGGAGGCCAGGCCGGTAACCATGGAAACCAT
GAACTCCTCCTGGGTGAGCGAGCCCTGTGGCAGTGGGGGCATGCTGGGGT
