>Addgene plasmid #28010 | Mfn2-YFP | addgene partial sequence | sequence record 99067 | CMV-F 5'-CGCAAATGGGCGGTAGGCGTG-3'
GCAGAGCTGGTTTAGTGAACCGTCAGATCCGCTAGCGCTACCGGACTCAGATCTCGAGCTCAAGCTTCGA
ATTCGCGATGTCCCTGCTCTTCTCTCGATGCAACTCTATCGTCACAGTCAAGAAAAATAAGAGACACATG
GCTGAGGTGAATGCATCCCCACTTAAGCACTTTGTCACTGCCAAGAAGAAGATCAATGGCATTTTTGAGC
AGCTGGGGGCCTACATCCAGGAGAGCGCCACCTTCCTTGAAGACACGTACAGGAATGCAGAACTGGACCC
CGTTACCACAGAAGAACAGGTTCTGGACGTCAAAGGTTACCTATCCAAAGTGAGAGGCATCAGTGAGGTG
CTGGCTCGGAGGCACATGAAAGTGGCTTTTTTTGGCCGGACGAGCAATGGGAAGAGCACCGTGATCAATG
CCATGCTCTGGGACAAAGTTCTGCCCTCTGGGATTGGCCACACCACCAATTGCTTCCTGCGGGTAGAGGG
CACAGATGGCCATGAGGCCTTTCTCCTTACCGAGGGCTCAGAGGAAAAGAGGAGTGCCAAGACTGTGAAC
CAGCTGGCCCATGCCCTCCACCAGGACAAGCAGCTCCATGCCGGCAGCCTAGTGAGTGTGATGTGGCCCA
ACTCTAAGTGCCCACTTCTGAAGGATGACCTCGTTTTGATGGACAGCCCTGGTATTGATGTCACCACAGA
GCTGGACAGCTGGATTGACAAGTTTTGTCTGGATGCTGATGTGTTTGTGCTGGTGGCCAACTCAGAGTCC
ACCCTGATGCAGACGGAAAAGCACTTCTTCCACAAGGTGAGTGAGCGTCTCTCCCGGCCAAACATCTTCA
TCCTGAACAACCGCTGGGATGCATCTGCCTCAGAGCCC
