>Addgene plasmid #28010 | Mfn2-YFP | addgene partial sequence | sequence record 133699 | SV40pA-R 5'-GAAATTTGTGATGCTATTGC-3'
AGTTAACAACAACAATTGCATTCATTTTATGTTTCAGGTTCAGGGGGAGGTGTGGGAGGTTTTTTAAAGC
AAGTAAAACCTCTACAAATGTGGTATGGCTGATTATGATCTAGAGTCGCGGCCGCTTTACTTGTACAGCT
CGTCCATGCCGAGAGTGATCCCGGCGGCGGTCACGAACTCCAGCAGGACCATGTGATCGCGCTTCTCGTT
GGGGTCTTTGCTCAGGGCGGACTGGTAGCTCAGGTAGTGGTTGTCGGGCAGCAGCACGGGGCCGTCGCCG
ATGGGGGTGTTCTGCTGGTAGTGGTCGGCGAGCTGCACGCTGCCGTCCTCGATGTTGTGGCGGATCTTGA
AGTTCACCTTGATGCCGTTCTTCTGCTTGTCGGCCATGATATAGACGTTGTGGCTGTTGTAGTTGTACTC
CAGCTTGTGCCCCAGGATGTTGCCGTCCTCCTTGAAGTCGATGCCCTTCAGCTCGATGCGGTTCACCAGG
GTGTCGCCCTCGAACTTCACCTCGGCGCGGGTCTTGTAGTTGCCGTCGTCCTTGAAGAAGATGGTGCGCT
CCTGGACGTAGCCTTCGGGCATGGCGGACTTGAAGAAGTCGTGCTGCTTCATGTGGTCGGGGTAGCGGGC
GAAGCACTGCAGGCCGTAGCCGAAGGTGGTCACGAGGGTGGGCCAGGGCACGGGCAGCTTGCCGGTGGTG
CAGATGAACTTCAGG
